LOCUS       Exported 1948 bp ds-DNA circular SYN 13-MAY-2021
DEFINITION  part designed to occupy position 22 of EMMA. Functional category:
            Insulator.
ACCESSION   .
VERSION     .
KEYWORDS    YCe1911 HC_Kan_Insulator_FB_p2
SOURCE      synthetic DNA construct
  ORGANISM  synthetic DNA construct
REFERENCE   1 (bases 1 to 1948)
  AUTHORS   Martella A, Matjusaitis M, Auxillos J, Pollard SM, Cai Y
  TITLE     EMMA: An Extensible Mammalian Modular Assembly Toolkit for the Rapid
            Design and Production of Diverse Expression Vectors.
  JOURNAL   ACS Synth Biol. 2017 Apr 24. doi: 10.1021/acssynbio.7b00016.
  PUBMED    28418644
REFERENCE   2 (bases 1 to 1948)
  AUTHORS   .
  TITLE     Direct Submission
  JOURNAL   Exported May 13, 2021 from SnapGene Server 1.1.58
            http://www.snapgene.com
FEATURES             Location/Qualifiers
     source          1..1948
                     /organism="synthetic DNA construct"
                     /mol_type="other DNA"
     terminator      292..323
                     /label=tonB terminator
                     /note="bidirectional E. coli tonB-P14 transcription
                     terminator"
     promoter        324..426
                     /label=cat promoter
                     /note="promoter of the E. coli cat gene encoding
                     chloramphenicol acetyltransferase"
     CDS             427..1242
                     /codon_start=1
                     /gene="aph(3')-Ia"
                     /product="aminoglycoside phosphotransferase"
                     /label=KanR
                     /note="confers resistance to kanamycin in bacteria or G418
                     (Geneticin(R)) in eukaryotes"
                     /translation="MSHIQRETSCSRPRLNSNMDADLYGYKWARDNVGQSGATIYRLYG
                     KPDAPELFLKHGKGSVANDVTDEMVRLNWLTEFMPLPTIKHFIRTPDDAWLLTTAIPGK
                     TAFQVLEEYPDSGENIVDALAVFLRRLHSIPVCNCPFNGDRVFRLAQAQSRMNNGLVGA
                     SDFDDERNGWPVEQVWKEMHKLLPFSPDSVVTHGDFSLDNLIFDEGKLIGCIDVGRVGI
                     ADRYQDLAILWNCLGEFSPSLQKRLFQKYGIDNPDMNKLQFHLMLDEFF"
     primer_bind     complement(500..519)
                     /label=Kan-R
                     /note="Kanamycin resistance gene, reverse primer"
     terminator      1263..1290
                     /label=T7Te terminator
                     /note="phage T7 early transcription terminator"
     rep_origin      complement(1302..1889)
                     /direction=LEFT
                     /label=ori
                     /note="high-copy-number ColE1/pMB1/pBR322/pUC origin of
                     replication"
     primer_bind     complement(1382..1401)
                     /label=pBR322ori-F
                     /note="pBR322 origin, forward primer"
     terminator      1911..1940
                     /label=T3Te terminator
                     /note="phage T3 early transcription terminator"
ORIGIN
        1 gattgcagtc cagttacgct ggagtctgag gctcgtcctg aatgatatca agcttgaatt
       61 cgttacgtct cgatggggcc gcgaattctg aaagacccca cctgtaggtt tggcaagccc
      121 agggatgtac gtccctaacc cgctaggggg cagcaactag tcccaggcct gcactgccgc
      181 ctgccggcag gggtccagtc gctagcgcat gcctgcagac tcgagacgac gaattctcta
      241 gatatcgctc aatactgacc atttaaatca tacctgacct ccatagcaga aagtcaaaag
      301 cctccgaccg gaggcttttg acttgatcgg cacgtaagag gttccaactt tcaccataat
      361 gaaataagat cactaccggg cgtatttttt gagttatcga gattttcagg agctaaggaa
      421 gctaaaatga gccatattca acgggaaacg tcttgctcga ggccgcgatt aaattccaac
      481 atggatgctg atttatatgg gtataaatgg gctcgcgata atgtcgggca atcaggtgcg
      541 acaatctatc gattgtatgg gaagcccgat gcgccagagt tgtttctgaa acatggcaaa
      601 ggtagcgttg ccaatgatgt tacagatgag atggtcaggc taaactggct gacggaattt
      661 atgcctcttc cgaccatcaa gcattttatc cgtactcctg atgatgcatg gttactcacc
      721 actgcgatcc cagggaaaac agcattccag gtattagaag aatatcctga ttcaggtgaa
      781 aatattgttg atgcgctggc agtgttcctg cgccggttgc attcgattcc tgtttgtaat
      841 tgtcctttta acggcgatcg cgtatttcgt ctcgctcagg cgcaatcacg aatgaataac
      901 ggtttggttg gtgcgagtga ttttgatgac gagcgtaatg gctggcctgt tgaacaagtc
      961 tggaaagaaa tgcataagct tttgccattc tcaccggatt cagtcgtcac tcatggtgat
     1021 ttctcacttg ataaccttat ttttgacgag gggaaattaa taggttgtat tgatgttgga
     1081 cgagtcggaa tcgcagaccg ataccaggat cttgccatcc tatggaactg cctcggtgag
     1141 ttttctcctt cattacagaa acggcttttt caaaaatatg gtattgataa tcctgatatg
     1201 aataaattgc agtttcactt gatgctcgat gagtttttct gagggcccaa atgtaatcac
     1261 ctggctcacc ttcgggtggg cctttctgcg ttgctggcgt ttttccatag gctccgcccc
     1321 cctgacgagc atcacaaaaa tcgatgctca agtcagaggt ggcgaaaccc gacaggacta
     1381 taaagatacc aggcgtttcc ccctggaagc tccctcgtgc gctctcctgt tccgaccctg
     1441 ccgcttaccg gatacctgtc cgcctttctc ccttcgggaa gcgtggcgct ttctcatagc
     1501 tcacgctgta ggtatctcag ttcggtgtag gtcgttcgct ccaagctggg ctgtgtgcac
     1561 gaaccccccg ttcagcccga ccgctgcgcc ttatccggta actatcgtct tgagtccaac
     1621 ccggtaagac acgacttatc gccactggca gcagccactg gtaacaggat tagcagagcg
     1681 aggtatgtag gcggtgctac agagttcttg aagtggtggc ctaactacgg ctacactaga
     1741 agaacagtat ttggtatctg cgctctgctg aagccagtta cctcggaaaa agagttggta
     1801 gctcttgatc cggcaaacaa accaccgctg gtagcggtgg tttttttgtt tgcaagcagc
     1861 agattacgcg cagaaaaaaa ggatctcaag aagatccttt gattttctac cgaagaaagg
     1921 cccacccgtg aaggtgagcc agtgagtt
//
