>Addgene plasmid #100686 | YCe1911 HC_Kan_Insulator_FB_p2 | depositor full sequence | sequence record 189610 | YCe1911 HC_Kan_Insulator_FB_p2 sequence 1954 bps
GATTGCAGTCCAGTTACGCTGGAGTCTGAGGCTCGTCCTGAATGATATCAAGCTTGAATTCGTTACGTCT
CGATGGGGCCGCGAATTCTGAAAGACCCCACCTGTAGGTTTGGCAAGCCCAGGGATGTACGTCCCTAACC
CGCTAGGGGGCAGCAACTAGTCCCAGGCCTGCACTGCCGCCTGCCGGCAGGGGTCCAGTCGCTAGCGCAT
GCCTGCAGACTCGAGACGAAGACGAATTCTCTAGATATCGCTCAATACTGACCATTTAAATCATACCTGA
CCTCCATAGCAGAAAGTCAAAAGCCTCCGACCGGAGGCTTTTGACTTGATCGGCACGTAAGAGGTTCCAA
CTTTCACCATAATGAAATAAGATCACTACCGGGCGTATTTTTTGAGTTATCGAGATTTTCAGGAGCTAAG
GAAGCTAAAATGAGCCATATTCAACGGGAAACGTCTTGCTCGAGGCCGCGATTAAATTCCAACATGGATG
CTGATTTATATGGGTATAAATGGGCTCGCGATAATGTCGGGCAATCAGGTGCGACAATCTATCGATTGTA
TGGGAAGCCCGATGCGCCAGAGTTGTTTCTGAAACATGGCAAAGGTAGCGTTGCCAATGATGTTACAGAT
GAGATGGTCAGGCTAAACTGGCTGACGGAATTTATGCCTCTTCCGACCATCAAGCATTTTATCCGTACTC
CTGATGATGCATGGTTACTCACCACTGCGATCCCAGGGAAAACAGCATTCCAGGTATTAGAAGAATATCC
TGATTCAGGTGAAAATATTGTTGATGCGCTGGCAGTGTTCCTGCGCCGGTTGCATTCGATTCCTGTTTGT
AATTGTCCTTTTAACGGCGATCGCGTATTTCGTCTCGCTCAGGCGCAATCACGAATGAATAACGGTTTGG
TTGGTGCGAGTGATTTTGATGACGAGCGTAATGGCTGGCCTGTTGAACAAGTCTGGAAAGAAATGCATAA
GCTTTTGCCATTCTCACCGGATTCAGTCGTCACTCATGGTGATTTCTCACTTGATAACCTTATTTTTGAC
GAGGGGAAATTAATAGGTTGTATTGATGTTGGACGAGTCGGAATCGCAGACCGATACCAGGATCTTGCCA
TCCTATGGAACTGCCTCGGTGAGTTTTCTCCTTCATTACAGAAACGGCTTTTTCAAAAATATGGTATTGA
TAATCCTGATATGAATAAATTGCAGTTTCACTTGATGCTCGATGAGTTTTTCTAATGAGGGCCCAAATGT
AATCACCTGGCTCACCTTCGGGTGGGCCTTTCTGCGTTGCTGGCGTTTTTCCATAGGCTCCGCCCCCCTG
ACGAGCATCACAAAAATCGATGCTCAAGTCAGAGGTGGCGAAACCCGACAGGACTATAAAGATACCAGGC
GTTTCCCCCTGGAAGCTCCCTCGTGCGCTCTCCTGTTCCGACCCTGCCGCTTACCGGATACCTGTCCGCC
TTTCTCCCTTCGGGAAGCGTGGCGCTTTCTCATAGCTCACGCTGTAGGTATCTCAGTTCGGTGTAGGTCG
TTCGCTCCAAGCTGGGCTGTGTGCACGAACCCCCCGTTCAGCCCGACCGCTGCGCCTTATCCGGTAACTA
TCGTCTTGAGTCCAACCCGGTAAGACACGACTTATCGCCACTGGCAGCAGCCACTGGTAACAGGATTAGC
AGAGCGAGGTATGTAGGCGGTGCTACAGAGTTCTTGAAGTGGTGGCCTAACTACGGCTACACTAGAAGAA
CAGTATTTGGTATCTGCGCTCTGCTGAAGCCAGTTACCTCGGAAAAAGAGTTGGTAGCTCTTGATCCGGC
AAACAAACCACCGCTGGTAGCGGTGGTTTTTTTGTTTGCAAGCAGCAGATTACGCGCAGAAAAAAAGGAT
CTCAAGAAGATCCTTTGATTTTCTACCGAAGAAAGGCCCACCCGTGAAGGTGAGCCAGTGAGTT
Features (pLannotate 1.2.2; 7 found; start..end, strand, type, name):
     89..118     +  LTR            3' LTR (ΔU3) (fragment): self-inactivating 3' long terminal repeat (LTR) from Moloney murine leukemia virus
    295..326     +  terminator     tonB terminator: bidirectional E. coli tonB-P14 transcription terminator
    327..429     +  promoter       cat promoter: promoter of the E. coli cat gene encoding chloramphenicol acetyltransferase
    430..1245    +  CDS            KanR: aminoglycoside phosphotransferase; aph(3')-Ia; confers resistance to kanamycin in bacteria or G418 (Geneticin®) in eukaryotes
   1269..1296    +  terminator     T7Te terminator: phage T7 early transcription terminator
   1308..1895    -  rep_origin     ori: high-copy-number ColE1/pMB1/pBR322/pUC origin of replication
   1917..1946    -  terminator     T3Te terminator: phage T3 early transcription terminator
