[The description below was written by a language model from this plasmid's Addgene catalogue record, the feature table of its GenBank file and pLannotate feature annotations shown in this document.]
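Description:
YCe1911 HC_Kan_Insulator_FB_p2 is a small (about 1.95 kb) synthetic-biology part plasmid from the EMMA (Extensible Mammalian Modular Assembly) toolkit, built on the pSMART HC_Kan cloning backbone. It is a storage and donor vector for a single modular DNA part rather than an expression construct. It replicates in E. coli from a high-copy ColE1/pUC-type origin and is selected with kanamycin through the aph(3')-Ia aminoglycoside phosphotransferase gene, which is annotated as being driven by the cat promoter. The backbone carries tonB, T7Te and T3Te transcription terminators. These flank the marker, origin and cloning region, an arrangement typical of pSMART vectors that limits transcription running into or out of the insert.

The payload is Insulator_FB, a synthetic FII/BEAD-A element assigned to the insulator functional category and designed to occupy position 22 of an EMMA assembly. According to the depositor, it combines the minimal enhancer-blocking components of the chicken β-globin 5'HS4 insulator with a homologous region from the human T-cell receptor BEAD-1 insulator. Such elements are placed in mammalian expression vectors to shield a transcription unit from neighbouring enhancers or regulatory influences.

Neither feature table annotates the insulator itself. It presumably lies in the unannotated stretch of roughly 290 bp upstream of the tonB terminator. The automated annotation places a 30 bp match to a Moloney murine leukemia virus self-inactivating LTR there, which is probably a short incidental similarity rather than a functional viral element. The cloning sites are recorded as unknown. The two sequence records differ slightly in length (1,948 versus 1,954 bp) but show the same backbone organisation.
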