Addgene plasmid #100686: YCe1911 HC_Kan_Insulator_FB_p2
Purpose: part designed to occupy position 22 of EMMA. Functional category: Insulator
Depositing lab: Yizhi Cai. Depositing organization: University of Edinburgh. Publication: EMMA: An Extensible Mammalian Modular Assembly Toolkit for the Rapid Design and Production of Diverse Expression Vectors. Martella A, Matjusaitis M, Auxillos J, Pollard SM, Cai Y. ACS Synth Biol. 2017 Apr 24. doi: 10.1021/acssynbio.7b00016. PubMed 28418644.
Backbone
  Vector backbone: pSMART HC_Kan
  Vector type: Synthetic Biology
Growth in bacteria
  Bacterial resistance: Kanamycin, 50 μg/mL
  Growth temperature: 37°C
  Growth strain: DH5alpha
  Copy number: High Copy
Gene/Insert
  Gene/Insert name: Insulator_FB
  Species: Synthetic
  Cloning method: Restriction Enzyme; 5′ cloning site Unknown (unknown if destroyed); 3′ cloning site Unknown (unknown if destroyed)
Terms and licenses: Academic/Nonprofit Terms; Industry Terms: Not Available to Industry
Depositor comments: FII/BEAD-A (FB) element. (STEMCELLS2008;26:3257�3266 ). FII/BEAD-A (FB) contains the minimal enhancer-blocking components of the chicken b-globin 5'HS4 insulator and a homologous region from the human T-cell receptor BEAD-1 insulator IMPORT NOTES: Special character found in field(Comments)
How to cite: YCe1911 HC_Kan_Insulator_FB_p2 was a gift from Yizhi Cai (Addgene plasmid # 100686 ; http://n2t.net/addgene:100686 ; RRID:Addgene_100686)
